>Addgene plasmid #133978 | pcDNA3-Flag-RNF168 delta MIU1 | addgene full sequence | sequence record 261823 | Addgene NGS Result
TGCACTCTCAGTACAATCTGCTCTGATGCCGCATAGTTAAGCCAGTATCTGCTCCCTGCTTGTGTGTTGG
AGGTCGCTGAGTAGTGCGCGAGCAAAATTTAAGCTACAACAAGGCAAGGCTTGACCGACAATTGCATGAA
GAATCTGCTTAGGGTTAGGCGTTTTGCGCTGCTTCGCGATGTACGGGCCAGATATACGCGTTGACATTGA
TTATTGACTAGTTATTAATAGTAATCAATTACGGGGTCATTAGTTCATAGCCCATATATGGAGTTCCGCG
TTACATAACTTACGGTAAATGGCCCGCCTGGCTGACCGCCCAACGACCCCCGCCCATTGACGTCAATAAT
GACGTATGTTCCCATAGTAACGCCAATAGGGACTTTCCATTGACGTCAATGGGTGGAGTATTTACGGTAA
ACTGCCCACTTGGCAGTACATCAAGTGTATCATATGCCAAGTACGCCCCCTATTGACGTCAATGACGGTA
AATGGCCCGCCTGGCATTATGCCCAGTACATGACCTTATGGGACTTTCCTACTTGGCAGTACATCTACGT
ATTAGTCATCGCTATTACCATGGTGATGCGGTTTTGGCAGTACATCAATGGGCGTGGATAGCGGTTTGAC
TCACGGGGATTTCCAAGTCTCCACCCCATTGACGTCAATGGGAGTTTGTTTTGGCACCAAAATCAACGGG
ACTTTCCAAAATGTCGTAACAACTCCGCCCCATTGACGCAAATGGGCGGTAGGCGTGTACGGTGGGAGGT
CTATATAAGCAGAGCTCTCTGGCTAACTAGAGAACCCACTGCTTACTGGCTTATCGAAATTAATACGACT
CACTATAGGGAGACCCAAGCTTGGTACCATGGACTACAAAGACGATGACGATAAAGCCGCCAGTTTAAAC
GGCGCGCCTATGGCTCTACCCAAAGACGCCATCCCCTCGCTGTCCGAGTGCCAGTGCGGGATCTGCATGG
AAATCCTCGTGGAGCCCGTCACCCTCCCGTGTAACCACACGCTGTGTAAACCGTGCTTCCAGTCGACCGT
CGAAAAGGCGAGTTTATGCTGTCCCTTCTGTCGCCGCCGGGTATCGTCGTGGACTCGGTACCATACCCGA
AGAAATTCTCTCGTCAACGTGGAACTGTGGACGATAATTCAAAAACACTATCCCAGGGAGTGCAAGCTTA
GAGCGTCTGGCCAAGAATCAGAGGAAGTGGCTGATGACTATCAGCCAGTTCGTCTGCTCAGTAAACCTGG
GGAACTGAGAAGAGAATATGAAGAGGAAATAAGCAAGGTGGCGGCAGAGCGACGGGCCAGCGAGGAAGAA
GAAAACAAAGCCAGTGAAGAATACATACAGAGGTTGTTGGCAGAGGAGGAAGAAGAGGAAAAAAGACAGG
CAGAAAAAAGGCGAAGAGCGGGAAGTATCTCGGCTTCTCCCTTGAATTCCAGAAAATCTGATCCAGTTAC
ACCCAAGTCTGAAAAGAAAAGTAAGAACAAACAAAGAAACACTGGAGATATTCAGAAGTATTTGACACCG
AAATCTCAGTTTGGGTCAGCCTCACACTCTGAAGCTGTACAAGAAGTCAGGAAAGACTCCGTATCTAAGG
ACATTGACAGTAGTGATAGGAAAAGCCCAACAGGGCAAGACACAGAAATAGAAGATATGCCGACACTTTC
TCCACAGATATCCCTTGGAGTTGGAGAACAAGGTGCAGATTCTTCAATAGAGTCCCCTATGCCATGGTTA
TGTGCCTGTGGTGCCGAATGGTACCATGAAGGAAACGTCAAAACAAGACCAAGCAATCATGGGAAAGAGT
TATGTGTCTTAAGTCACGAGCGACCTAAAACCAGAGTTCCCTACTCGAAAGAAACTGCAGTTATGCCTTG
TGGCAGAACAGAAAGTGGGTGCGCCCCCACATCAGGGGTGACACAGACAAATGGAAACAACACAGGTGAG
ACAGAAAATGAAGAGTCGTGCCTACTGATCAGTAAGGAGATTTCCAAAAGAAAAAACCAAGAATCTTCCT
TTGAAGCAGTCAAGGATCCATGCTTTTCTGCAAAAAGAAGAAAAGTGTCCCCCGAATCTTCCCCAGATCA
AGAGGAAACAGAAATAAACTTTACCCAAAAACTGATAGATTTGGAGCATCTACTGTTTGAGAGACATAAA
CAAGAAGAACAGGACAGGTTATTGGCATTACAACTTCAGAAGGAGGTGGATAAAGAGCAAATGGTGCCAA
ACCGGCAAAAAGGATCCCCAGATGAGTATCACTTACGCGCTACATCCTCCCCTCCAGACAAAGTGCTAAA
TGGACAGAGGAAGAATCCCAAAGATGGGAACTTCAAAAGGCAAACTCACACAAAGCATCCAACACCAGAG
AGAGGCTCAAGGGACAAAAATAGGCAAGTGTCTTTAAAGATGCAGTTGAAGCAGTCAGTTAATAGAAGAA
AGATGCCAAATTCTACTAGAGATCACTGTAAGGTATCCAAAAGTGCTCACTCCCTACAGCCTAGCATTTC
ACAGAAAAGTGTTTTTCAGATGTTTCAGAGATGCACAAAGTCTAGAGGGCCCTATTCTATAGTGTCACCT
AAATGCTAGAGCTCGCTGATCAGCCTCGACTGTGCCTTCTAGTTGCCAGCCATCTGTTGTTTGCCCCTCC
CCCGTGCCTTCCTTGACCCTGGAAGGTGCCACTCCCACTGTCCTTTCCTAATAAAATGAGGAAATTGCAT
CGCATTGTCTGAGTAGGTGTCATTCTATTCTGGGGGGTGGGGTGGGGCAGGACAGCAAGGGGGAGGATTG
GGAAGACAATAGCAGGCATGCTGGGGATGCGGTGGGCTCTATGGCTTCTGAGGCGGAAAGAACCAGCTGG
GGCTCTAGGGGGTATCCCC
[124 nt withheld, positions 2890-3013]
C
[91 nt withheld, positions 3015-3105]
A
[49 nt withheld, positions 3107-3155]
CCTTTGACGTTGGAGTCCACGTTCTTT
[37 nt withheld, positions 3183-3219]
ACCCTATCTCGGTCTATTCTTTTGATTTATAAGGGATTTTGCCGATTTCGGCCTATTGGTTAAAAAATGA
GCTGATTTAACAAAAATTTAACGCGAATTAATTCTGTGGAATGTGTGTCAGTTAGGGTGTGGAAAGTCCC
CAGGCTCCCCAGCAGGCAGAAGTATGCAAAGCATGCATCTCAATTAGTCAGCAACCAGGTGTGGAAAGTC
CCCAGGCTCCCCAGCAGGCAGAAGTATGCAAAGCATGCATCTCAATTAGTCAGCAACCATAGTCCCGCCC
CTAACTCCGCCCATCCCGCCCCTAACTCCGCCCAGTTCCGCCCATTCTCCGCCCCATGGCTGACTAATTT
TTTTTATTTATGCAGAGGCCGAGGCCGCCTCTGCCTCTGAGCTATTCCAGAAGTAGTGAGGAGGCTTTTT
TGGAGGCCTAGGCTTTTGCAAAAAGCTCCCGGGAGCTTGTATATCCATTTTCGGATCTGATCAAGAGACA
GGATGAGGATCGTTTCGCATGATTGAACAAGATGGATTGCACGCAGGTTCTCCGGCCGCTTGGGTGGAGA
GGCTATTCGGCTATGACTGGGCACAACAGACAATCGGCTGCTCTGATGCCGCCGTGTTCCGGCTGTCAGC
GCAGGGGCGCCCGGTTCTTTTTGTCAAGACCGACCTGTCCGGTGCCCTGAATGAACTGCAGGACGAGGCA
GCGCGGCTATCGTGGCTGGCCACGACGGGCGTTCCTTGCGCAGCTGTGCTCGACGTTGTCACTGAAGCGG
GAAGGGACTGGCTGCTATTGGGCGAAGTGCCGGGGCAGGATCTCCTGTCATCTCACCTTGCTCCTGCCGA
GAAAGTATCCATCATGGCTGATGCAATGCGGCGGCTGCATACGCTTGATCCGGCTACCTGCCCATTCGAC
CACCAAGCGAAACATCGCATCGAGCGAGCACGTACTCGGATGGAAGCCGGTCTTGTCGATCAGGATGATC
TGGACGAAGAGCATCAGGGGCTCGCGCCAGCCGAACTGTTCGCCAGGCTCAAGGCGCGCATGCCCGACGG
CGAGGATCTCGTCGTGACCCATGGCGATGCCTGCTTGCCGAATATCATGGTGGAAAATGGCCGCTTTTCT
GGATTCATCGACTGTGGCCGGCTGGGTGTGGCGGACCGCTATCAGGACATAGCGTTGGCTACCCGTGATA
TTGCTGAAGAGCTTGGCGGCGAATGGGCTGACCGCTTCCTCGTGCTTTACGGTATCGCCGCTCCCGATTC
GCAGCGCATCGCCTTCTATCGCCTTCTTGACGAGTTCTTCTGAGCGGGACTCTGGGGTTCGAAATGACCG
ACCAAGCGACGCCCAACCTGCCATCACGAGATTTCGATTCCACCGCCGCCTTCTATGAAAGGTTGGGCTT
CGGAATCGTTTTCCGGGACGCCGGCTGGATGATCCTCCAGCGCGGGGATCTCATGCTGGAGTTCTTCGCC
CACCCCAACTTGTTTATTGCAGCTTATAATGGTTACAAATAAAGCAATAGCATCACAAATTTCACAAATA
AAGCATTTTTTTCACTGCATTCTAGTTGTGGTTTGTCCAAACTCATCAATGTATCTTATCATGTCTGTAT
ACCGTCGACCTCTAGCTAGAGCTTGGCGTAATCATGGTCATAGCTGTTTCCTGTGTGAAATTGTTATCCG
CTCACAATTCCACACAACATACGAGCCGGAAGCATAAAGTGTAAAGCCTGGGGTGCCTAATGAGTGAGCT
AACTCACATTAATTGCGTTGCGCTCACTGCCCGCTTTCCAGTCGGGAAACCTGTCGTGCCAGCTGCATTA
ATGAATCGGCCAACGCGCGGGGAGAGGCGGTTTGCGTATTGGGCGCTCTTCCGCTTCCTCGCTCACTGAC
TCGCTGCGCTCGGTCGTTCGGCTGCGGCGAGCGGTATCAGCTCACTCAAAGGCGGTAATACGGTTATCCA
CAGAATCAGGGGATAACGCAGGAAAGAACATGTGAGCAAAAGGCCAGCAAAAGGCCAGGAACCGTAAAAA
GGCCGCGTTGCTGGCGTTTTTCCATAGGCTCCGCCCCCCTGACGAGCATCACAAAAATCGACGCTCAAGT
CAGAGGTGGCGAAACCCGACAGGACTATAAAGATACCAGGCGTTTCCCCCTGGAAGCTCCCTCGTGCGCT
CTCCTGTTCCGACCCTGCCGCTTACCGGATACCTGTCCGCCTTTCTCCCTTCGGGAAGCGTGGCGCTTTC
TCATAGCTCACGCTGTAGGTATCTCAGTTCGGTGTAGGTCGTTCGCTCCAAGCTGGGCTGTGTGCACGAA
CCCCCCGTTCAGCCCGACCGCTGCGCCTTATCCGGTAACTATCGTCTTGAGTCCAACCCGGTAAGACACG
ACTTATCGCCACTGGCAGCAGCCACTGGTAACAGGATTAGCAGAGCGAGGTATGTAGGCGGTGCTACAGA
GTTCTTGAAGTGGTGGCCTAACTACGGCTACACTAGAAGAACAGTATTTGGTATCTGCGCTCTGCTGAAG
CCAGTTACCTTCGGAAAAAGAGTTGGTAGCTCTTGATCCGGCAAACAAACCACCGCTGGTAGCGGTGGTT
TTTTTGTTTGCAAGCAGCAGATTACGCGCAGAAAAAAAGGATCTCAAGAAGATCCTTTGATCTTTTCTAC
GGGGTCTGACGCTCAGTGGAACGAAAACTCACGTTAAGGGATTTTGGTCATGAGATTATCAAAAAGGATC
TTCACCTAGATCCTTTTAAATTAAAAATGAAGTTTTAAATCAATCTAAAGTATATATGAGTAAACTTGGT
CTGACAGTTACCAATGCTTAATCAGTGAGGCACCTATCTCAGCGATCTGTCTATTTCGTTCATCCATAGT
TGCCTGACTCCCCGTCGTGTAGATAACTACGATACGGGAGGGCTTACCATCTGGCCCCAGTGCTGCAATG
ATACCGCGAGACCCACGCTCACCGGCTCCAGATTTATCAGCAATAAACCAGCCAGCCGGAAGGGCCGAGC
GCAGAAGTGGTCCTGCAACTTTATCCGCCTCCATCCAGTCTATTAATTGTTGCCGGGAAGCTAGAGTAAG
TAGTTCGCCAGTTAATAGTTTGCGCAACGTTGTTGCCATTGCTACAGGCATCGTGGTGTCACGCTCGTCG
TTTGGTATGGCTTCATTCAGCTCCGGTTCCCAACGATCAAGGCGAGTTACATGATCCCCCATGTTGTGCA
AAAAAGCGGTTAGCTCCTTCGGTCCTCCGATCGTTGTCAGAAGTAAGTTGGCCGCAGTGTTATCACTCAT
GGTTATGGCAGCACTGCATAATTCTCTTACTGTCATGCCATCCGTAAGATGCTTTTCTGTGACTGGTGAG
TACTCAACCAAGTCATTCTGAGAATAGTGTATGCGGCGACCGAGTTGCTCTTGCCCGGCGTCAATACGGG
ATAATACCGCGCCACATAGCAGAACTTTAAAAGTGCTCATCATTGGAAAACGTTCTTCGGGGCGAAAACT
CTCAAGGATCTTACCGCTGTTGAGATCCAGTTCGATGTAACCCACTCGTGCACCCAACTGATCTTCAGCA
TCTTTTACTTTCACCAGCGTTTCTGGGTGAGCAAAAACAGGAAGGCAAAATGCCGCAAAAAAGGGAATAA
GGGCGACACGGAAATGTTGAATACTCATACTCTTCCTTTTTCAATATTATTGAAGCATTTATCAGGGTTA
TTGTCTCATGAGCGGATACATATTTGAATGTATTTAGAAAAATAAACAAATAGGGGTTCCGCGCACATTT
CCCCGAAAAGTGCCACCTGACGTCGACGGATCGGGAGATCTCCCGATCCCCTATGG
Features (pLannotate 1.2.2; 22 found; start..end, strand, type, name):
    203..582     +  enhancer       CMV enhancer: human cytomegalovirus immediate early enhancer
    583..786     +  promoter       CMV promoter: human cytomegalovirus (CMV) immediate early promoter
    782..815     +  LTR            5' LTR (truncated) (fragment): truncated 5' long terminal repeat (LTR) from HIV-1
    831..849     +  promoter       T7 promoter: promoter for bacteriophage T7 RNA polymerase
    871..895     +  CDS            3xFLAG (fragment): three tandem FLAG® epitope tags
    920..2560    +  CDS            RNF168: RN168_HUMAN - Experimental evidence at protein level: Swiss-Prot protein existence level 1. E3 ubiquitin-protein ligase required for accumulation of repair proteins to sites of DNA damage. Acts with UBE2N/UBC13 to amplify the RNF8-dependent histone ubiquitination. Recruited to sites of DNA damage at double-strand breaks (DSBs) by binding to ubiquitinated histone H2A and H2AX and amplifies the RNF8-dependent H2A ubiquitination, promoting the formation of 'Lys-63'-linked ubiquitin conjugates. This leads to concentrate ubiquitinated histones H2A and H2AX at DNA lesions to the threshold required f
   2576..2594    -  promoter       SP6 promoter: promoter for bacteriophage SP6 RNA polymerase
   2620..2844    +  polyA_signal   bGH poly(A) signal: bovine growth hormone polyadenylation signal
   2848..2869    +  promoter       SV40 promoter (fragment): SV40 enhancer and early promoter
   2890..3318    +  rep_origin     f1 ori (sequence partly withheld): f1 bacteriophage origin of replication; arrow indicates direction of (+) strand synthesis
   3332..3661    +  promoter       SV40 promoter: SV40 enhancer and early promoter
   3728..4519    +  CDS            neo: KKA2_KLEPN - Also known as kan, nptII. Experimental evidence at protein level: Swiss-Prot protein existence level 1. Resistance to kanamycin, neomycin, paromomycin, ribostamycin, butirosin and gentamicin B. From Klebsiella pneumoniae.
   4543..4701    +  CDS            ble (fragment): BLE_KLEPN - Experimental evidence at protein level: Swiss-Prot protein existence level 1. Binding protein with a strong affinity to the bleomycin family of antibiotics. Binds to CL990; an antimitotic-antibiotic compound. From Klebsiella pneumoniae.
   4696..4817    +  polyA_signal   SV40 poly(A) signal: SV40 polyadenylation signal
   4890..4906    -  protein_bind   lac operator: The lac repressor binds to the lac operator to inhibit transcription in E. coli. This inhibition can be relieved by adding lactose or isopropyl-β-D-thiogalactopyranoside (IPTG). lac repressor encoded by lacI
   4914..4944    -  promoter       lac promoter: promoter for the E. coli lac operon
   4959..4980    -  protein_bind   CAP binding site: CAP binding activates transcription in the presence of cAMP. E. coli catabolite activator protein
   4993..5085    -  CDS            lacI (fragment): lac repressor; lacI; The lac repressor binds to the lac operator to inhibit transcription in E. coli. This inhibition can be relieved by adding lactose or isopropyl-β-D-thiogalactopyranoside (IPTG).
   5268..5856    -  rep_origin     ori: high-copy-number ColE1/pMB1/pBR322/pUC origin of replication
   6027..6887    -  CDS            AmpR: β-lactamase; bla; confers resistance to ampicillin, carbenicillin, and related antibiotics
   6888..6992    -  promoter       AmpR promoter: bla
   7051..48      -  misc_feature   bom (fragment) (across the origin): basis of mobility region from pBR322
