[The description below was written by a language model from this plasmid's Addgene catalogue record and pLannotate feature annotations shown in this document.]
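Description:
pcDNA3-Flag-RNF168 delta MIU1 is a mammalian expression plasmid built on the Invitrogen pcDNA3 backbone that encodes human RNF168 lacking its first motif interacting with ubiquitin (MIU1), fused at the N terminus to a Flag epitope. Expression is driven by the human cytomegalovirus immediate-early enhancer and promoter and terminated by the bovine growth hormone polyadenylation signal. The insert was cloned between AscI and XbaI sites, both of which are retained. T7 and SP6 phage promoters flank the insert, as is usual for this backbone, and could be used for in vitro transcription. The annotation detects only a fragment matching the 3xFLAG reference, consistent with a single Flag tag just upstream of the RNF168 coding region.

In bacteria the plasmid replicates from a high-copy ColE1/pUC-type origin and is selected with ampicillin through the β-lactamase gene. An f1 origin is also present. For mammalian cells, an SV40 early promoter drives the neomycin phosphotransferase gene, followed by an SV40 polyadenylation signal, which allows G418 selection of stable transfectants. The catalogue sizes (backbone 8484 bp, total 10125 bp) do not agree with the sequenced record, which is 7,055 nt, although the annotated RNF168 coding region matches the stated 1641 bp insert.

RNF168 is an E3 ubiquitin ligase that binds ubiquitinated histone H2A/H2AX at DNA double-strand breaks and amplifies RNF8-dependent ubiquitination to promote the accumulation of repair proteins. This deletion mutant is suited to testing how MIU1-mediated ubiquitin binding contributes to RNF168 recruitment and signalling at damage sites, with the Flag tag enabling detection or immunoprecipitation.
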