Addgene plasmid #133978: pcDNA3-Flag-RNF168 delta MIU1
Purpose: mammalian expression vector of Flag tagged RNF168 where the first motif interacting with ubiquitin (MIU) has been deleted
Depositing lab: Daniel Durocher. Depositing organization: Sinai Health System. Publication: The RIDDLE syndrome protein mediates a ubiquitin-dependent signaling cascade at sites of DNA damage. Stewart GS, Panier S, Townsend K, Al-Hakim AK, Kolas NK, Miller ES, Nakada S, Ylanko J, Olivarius S, Mendez M, Oldreive C, Wildenhain J, Tagliaferro A, Pelletier L, Taubenheim N, Durandy A, Byrd PJ, Stankovic T, Taylor AM, Durocher D. Cell. 2009 Feb 6;136(3):420-34. doi: 10.1016/j.cell.2008.12.042. PubMed 19203578.
Backbone
  Vector backbone: pcDNA3
  Backbone manufacturer: Invitrogen
  Backbone size w/o insert (bp): 8484
  Total vector size (bp): 10125
  Vector type: Mammalian Expression
Growth in bacteria
  Bacterial resistance: Ampicillin, 100 μg/mL
  Growth temperature: 37°C
  Growth strain: DH5alpha
  Copy number: High Copy
Gene/Insert
  Gene/Insert name: RNF168
  Species: H. sapiens (human)
  Insert size (bp): 1641
  Mutation: deletion of MIU1
  Entrez Gene: RNF168 (a.k.a. RIDL, hRNF168)
  Promoter: CMV
  Tag / fusion protein: Flag (N terminal on insert)
  Cloning method: Restriction Enzyme; 5′ cloning site AscI (not destroyed); 3′ cloning site XbaI (not destroyed)
  Sequencing primers: 5′ CMV-F; 3′ BGH-rev
Terms and licenses: Academic/Nonprofit Terms; Industry Terms
How to cite: pcDNA3-Flag-RNF168 delta MIU1 was a gift from Daniel Durocher (Addgene plasmid # 133978 ; http://n2t.net/addgene:133978 ; RRID:Addgene_133978)
